Addgene plasmid #155022: 3xFLAG-CUL4A-pCMV7.1
Purpose: N-terminal 3xFLAG-tagged CUL4A in a pCMV7.1 vector
Depositing lab: Andre Catic. Depositing organization: Baylor College of Medicine. Publication: The ubiquitin ligase Cullin-1 associates with chromatin and regulates transcription of specific c-MYC target genes. Sweeney MA, Iakova P, Maneix L, Shih FY, Cho HE, Sahin E, Catic A. Sci Rep. 2020 Aug 18;10(1):13942. doi: 10.1038/s41598-020-70610-0. PubMed 32811853.
Backbone
  Vector backbone: pCMV7.1
  Backbone size w/o insert (bp): 4717
  Total vector size (bp): 8626
  Vector type: Bacterial Expression
Growth in bacteria
  Bacterial resistance: Ampicillin, 100 μg/mL
  Growth temperature: 37°C
  Growth strain: DH5alpha
  Copy number: High Copy
Gene/Insert
  Gene/Insert name: Cullin 4A
  Species: H. sapiens (human)
  Insert size (bp): 3909
  GenBank ID: NM_001008895.2
  Entrez Gene: CUL4A
  Promoter: pCMV7.1
  Tag / fusion protein: 3xFLAG (N terminal on backbone)
  Cloning method: Restriction Enzyme; 5′ cloning site SalI (destroyed during cloning); 3′ cloning site XbaI (destroyed during cloning)
  Sequencing primers: 5′ AATGTCGTAATAACCCCGCCCCGTTGACGC; 3′ CCTAGTCAGACAAAATGATGC
Terms and licenses: Academic/Nonprofit Terms; Industry Terms: Not Available to Industry
How to cite: 3xFLAG-CUL4A-pCMV7.1 was a gift from Andre Catic (Addgene plasmid # 155022 ; http://n2t.net/addgene:155022 ; RRID:Addgene_155022)
