[The description below was written by a language model from this plasmid's Addgene catalogue record and pLannotate feature annotations shown in this document.]
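Description:
3xFLAG-CUL4A-pCMV7.1 is a plasmid for expressing human Cullin 4A (CUL4A) with an N-terminal 3xFLAG epitope tag supplied by the pCMV7.1 backbone. The catalogue lists the vector type as bacterial expression, but the annotated elements are those of a mammalian expression cassette. The human cytomegalovirus immediate-early enhancer and promoter drive a reading frame that begins with three tandem FLAG epitopes, which include an enterokinase cleavage site. This is followed shortly by the CUL4A coding sequence and a human growth hormone polyadenylation signal. An SV40 enhancer/early promoter lies downstream of the poly(A) signal, but no mammalian selection marker is annotated after it. The insert was placed between SalI and XbaI sites, both destroyed during cloning.

In E. coli the plasmid is maintained at high copy through a ColE1/pUC-type origin and selected with ampicillin via the β-lactamase gene and its own promoter. An f1 origin would permit single-stranded DNA production. Remnants of lac promoter/operator, lacI and lacZα sequences and a T7 promoter are carried over from the backbone.

CUL4A is the scaffold subunit of cullin-RING E3 ubiquitin ligase complexes, so a FLAG-tagged version is suited to detection and immunoprecipitation of the protein and its partners. The associated publication concerns cullin ligases and transcriptional regulation.

The sizes in the record disagree. The catalogue gives a total of 8,626 bp with a 3,909 bp insert, whereas the sequenced record is 6,997 nt and its annotated CUL4A coding region spans about 2.3 kb. The catalogue insert size may therefore reflect the full reference transcript rather than what was actually cloned.
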