Features (pLannotate 1.2.2; 16 found; start..end, strand, type, name):
      1..380     +  enhancer       CMV enhancer: human cytomegalovirus immediate early enhancer
    382..581     +  promoter       CMV promoter: human cytomegalovirus (CMV) immediate early promoter
    614..679     +  CDS            3xFLAG: three tandem FLAG® epitope tags, followed by an enterokinase cleavage site
    704..2980    +  CDS            CUL4A: CUL4A_HUMAN - Experimental evidence at protein level: Swiss-Prot protein existence level 1. Core component of multiple cullin-RING-based E3 ubiquitin- protein ligase complexes which mediate the ubiquitination of target proteins. As a scaffold protein may contribute to catalysis through positioning of the substrate and the ubiquitin-conjugating enzyme. The E3 ubiquitin-protein ligase activity of the complex is dependent on the neddylation of the cullin subunit and is inhibited by the association of the deneddylated cullin subunit with TIP120A/CAND1. The functional specificity of the E3 ubiquiti
   3021..3643    +  polyA_signal   hGH poly(A) signal: human growth hormone polyadenylation signal
   3672..4001    +  promoter       SV40 promoter: SV40 enhancer and early promoter
   4040..4058    -  promoter       T7 promoter: promoter for bacteriophage T7 RNA polymerase
   4096..4112    -  protein_bind   lac operator: The lac repressor binds to the lac operator to inhibit transcription in E. coli. This inhibition can be relieved by adding lactose or isopropyl-β-D-thiogalactopyranoside (IPTG). lac repressor encoded by lacI
   4120..4150    -  promoter       lac promoter: promoter for the E. coli lac operon
   4165..4186    -  protein_bind   CAP binding site: CAP binding activates transcription in the presence of cAMP. E. coli catabolite activator protein
   4199..4291    -  CDS            lacI (fragment): lac repressor; lacI; The lac repressor binds to the lac operator to inhibit transcription in E. coli. This inhibition can be relieved by adding lactose or isopropyl-β-D-thiogalactopyranoside (IPTG).
   4474..5062    -  rep_origin     ori: high-copy-number ColE1/pMB1/pBR322/pUC origin of replication
   5233..6093    -  CDS            AmpR: β-lactamase; bla; confers resistance to ampicillin, carbenicillin, and related antibiotics
   6094..6198    -  promoter       AmpR promoter: bla
   6225..6653    +  rep_origin     f1 ori (sequence partly withheld): f1 bacteriophage origin of replication; arrow indicates direction of (+) strand synthesis
   6684..6838    -  CDS            lacZα (fragment): LacZα fragment of β-galactosidase; lacZ fragment
>Addgene plasmid #155022 | 3xFLAG-CUL4A-pCMV7.1 | addgene full sequence | sequence record 311400 | Addgene NGS Result
GACATTGATTATTGACTAGTTATTAATAGTAATCAATTACGGGGTCATTAGTTCATAGCCCATATATGGA
GTTCCGCGTTACATAACTTACGGTAAATGGCCCGCCTGGCTGACCGCCCAACGACCCCCGCCCATTGACG
TCAATAATGACGTATGTTCCCATAGTAACGCCAATAGGGACTTTCCATTGACGTCAATGGGTGGAGTATT
TACGGTAAACTGCCCACTTGGCAGTACATCAAGTGTATCATATGCCAAGTCCGCCCCCTATTGACGTCAA
TGACGGTAAATGGCCCGCCTGGCATTATGCCCAGTACATGACCTTACGGGACTTTCCTACTTGGCAGTAC
ATCTACGTATTAGTCATCGCTATTACCATGGTGATGCGGTTTTGGCAGTACACCAATGGGCGTGGATAGC
GGTTTGACTCACGGGGATTTCCAAGTCTCCACCCCATTGACGTCAATGGGAGTTTGTTTTGGCACCAAAA
TCAACGGGACTTTCCAAAATGTCGTAATAACCCCGCCCCGTTGACGCAAATGGGCGGTAGGCGTGTACGG
TGGGAGGTCTATATAAGCAGAGCTCGTTTAGTGAACCGTCAGAATTAACCATGGACTACAAAGACCATGA
CGGTGATTATAAAGATCATGACATCGATTACAAGGATGACGATGACAAGCTTGCGGCCGCCACTGTGCTG
GATATGGCGGACGAGGCCCCGCGGAAGGGCAGCTTCTCGGCGCTCGTGGGCCGCACCAACGGCCTCACCA
AGCCCGCGGCCCTGGCCGCCGCGCCCGCCAAGCCGGGGGGCGCGGGCGGCTCCAAGAAGCTGGTCATCAA
GAACTTCCGAGACAGACCTCGGCTGCCCGACAACTACACGCAGGACACGTGGCGGAAGCTGCACGAGGCG
GTGCGGGCCGTGCAGAGCAGCACCTCCATCAGGTACAACCTCGAGGAGCTCTACCAGGCTGTGGAAAATC
TCTGTTCTCACAAAGTCTCCCCAATGCTCTACAAGCAACTGCGTCAGGCCTGTGAAGACCACGTCCAGGC
ACAGATCCTTCCGTTTAGAGAAGACTCACTAGATAGTGTTTTATTTTTAAAGAAGATTAACACGTGCTGG
CAGGACCACTGCAGACAAATGATCATGATCAGAAGCATCTTCCTGTTCTTGGACCGCACCTATGTGCTGC
AGAACTCCACGCTGCCCTCCATCTGGGATATGGGATTAGAACTGTTTAGAACCCATATTATTAGTGATAA
AATGGTTCAGAGTAAAACCATTGATGGAATCCTACTGCTGATCGAGCGCGAGAGGAGCGGCGAGGCCGTG
GACCGGAGCCTGTTGCGGAGCCTCCTGGGCATGCTGTCTGACCTGCAGGTGTATAAAGATTCATTTGAAC
TGAAATTTTTGGAAGAGACTAATTGCTTATATGCTGCCGAAGGCCAAAGGTTAATGCAGGAAAGAGAGGT
TCCAGAATATCTTAACCATGTAAGTAAACGCTTAGAGGAAGAGGGAGACAGAGTAATCACTTACTTGGAC
CACAGCACACAGAAACCACTGATTGCTTGTGTGGAGAAACAGCTATTAGGAGAACATTTAACAGCAATTC
TGCAGAAAGGGCTCGACCACTTACTGGATGAGAACAGAGTGCCGGACCTCGCACAGATGTACCAGCTGTT
CAGCCGGGTGAGGGGCGGGCAGCAGGCGCTGCTGCAGCACTGGAGCGAGTACATCAAGACTTTTGGAACA
GCGATCGTAATCAATCCTGAGAAAGACAAAGACATGGTCCAAGACCTGTTGGACTTCAAGGACAAGGTGG
ACCACGTGATCGAGGTCTGCTTCCAGAAGAATGAGCGGTTCGTCAACCTGATGAAGGAGTCCTTTGAGAC
GTTCATCAACAAGAGACCCAACAAGCCTGCAGAACTGATCGCAAAGCATGTGGATTCAAAGTTAAGAGCA
GGCAACAAAGAAGCCACAGACGAGGAGCTGGAGCGGACGTTGGACAAGATCATGATCCTGTTCAGGTTTA
TCCACGGTAAAGATGTCTTTGAAGCATTTTATAAAAAAGATTTGGCAAAAAGACTCCTTGTTGGGAAAAG
TGCCTCAGTCGATGCTGAAAAGTCTATGTTGTCAAAGCTCAAGCATGAGTGCGGTGCAGCCTTCACCAGC
AAGCTGGAAGGCATGTTCAAGGACATGGAGCTTTCGAAGGACATCATGGTTCATTTCAAGCAGCATATGC
AGAATCAGAGTGACTCAGGCCCTATAGACCTCACAGTGAACATACTCACAATGGGCTACTGGCCAACATA
CACGCCCATGGAAGTGCACTTAACCCCAGAAATGATTAAACTTCAGGAAGTATTTAAGGCATTTTATCTT
GGAAAGCACAGTGGTCGAAAACTTCAGTGGCAAACTACTTTGGGACATGCTGTTTTAAAAGCGGAGTTTA
AAGAAGGGAAGAAGGAATTCCAGGTGTCCCTCTTCCAGACACTGGTGCTCCTCATGTTCAACGAGGGAGA
TGGCTTCAGCTTTGAGGAGATAAAAATGGCCACGGGGATAGAGGATAGTGAATTGCGCAGAACGCTGCAG
TCCCTGGCCTGTGGCAAAGCACGTGTGCTGATTAAAAGTCCCAAAGGAAAGGAAGTGGAAGATGGAGACA
AGTTCATTTTTAATGGAGAGTTCAAGCACAAGTTGTTTAGAATAAAGATCAATCAAATTCAGATGAAGGA
AACTGTTGAGGAACAGGTTAGCACCACTGAGAGAGTGTTTCAGGATAGACAATATCAGATTGATGCTGCT
ATCGTCAGAATAATGAAGATGAGAAAGACTCTTGGTCATAATCTTCTAGTTTCTGAATTATATAATCAGC
TGAAATTTCCAGTAAAGCCTGGAGATTTGAAAAAGAGAATTGAATCTCTGATAGACAGAGACTATATGGA
GAGAGACAAAGACAATCCGAATCAGTACCACTACGTGGCCTGAATCTGCAGAATTCCACCACACTGGACT
AGTGGATCCCGGGTGGCATCCCTGTGACCCCTCCCCAGTGCCTCTCCTGGCCCTGGAAGTTGCCACTCCA
GTGCCCACCAGCCTTGTCCTAATAAAATTAAGTTGCATCATTTTGTCTGACTAGGTGTCCTTCTATAATA
TTATGGGGTGGAGGGGGGTGGTATGGAGCAAGGGGCAAGTTGGGAAGACAACCTGTAGGGCCTGCGGGGT
CTATTGGGAACCAAGCTGGAGTGCAGTGGCACAATCTTGGCTCACTGCAATCTCCGCCTCCTGGGTTCAA
GCGATTCTCCTGCCTCAGCCTCCCGAGTTGTTGGGATTCCAGGCATGCATGACCAGGCTCAGCTAATTTT
TGTTTTTTTGGTAGAGACGGGGTTTCACCATATTGGCCAGGCTGGTCTCCAACTCCTAATCTCAGGTGAT
CTACCCACCTTGGCCTCCCAAATTGCTGGGATTACAGGCGTGAACCACTGCTCCCTTCCCTGTCCTTCTG
ATTTTAAAATAACTATACCAGCAGGAGGACGTCCAGACACAGCATAGGCTACCTGGCCATGCCCAACCGG
TGGGACATTTGAGTTGCTTGCTTGGCACTGTCCTCTCATGCGTTGGGTCCACTCAGTAGATGCCTGTTGA
ATTGGGTACGCGGCCAGCTTGGCTGTGGAATGTGTGTCAGTTAGGGTGTGGAAAGTCCCCAGGCTCCCCA
GCAGGCAGAAGTATGCAAAGCATGCATCTCAATTAGTCAGCAACCAGGTGTGGAAAGTCCCCAGGCTCCC
CAGCAGGCAGAAGTATGCAAAGCATGCATCTCAATTAGTCAGCAACCATAGTCCCGCCCCTAACTCCGCC
CATCCCGCCCCTAACTCCGCCCAGTTCCGCCCATTCTCCGCCCCATGGCTGACTAATTTTTTTTATTTAT
GCAGAGGCCGAGGCCGCCTCGGCCTCTGAGCTATTCCAGAAGTAGTGAGGAGGCTTTTTTGGAGGCCTAG
GCTTTTGCAAAAAGCTCCTCGAGGAACTGAAAAACCAGAAAGTTAATTCCCTATAGTGAGTCGTATTAAA
TTCGTAATCATGTCATAGCTGTTTCCTGTGTGAAATTGTTATCCGCTCACAATTCCACACAACATACGAG
CCGGAAGCATAAAGTGTAAAGCCTGGGGTGCCTAATGAGTGAGCTAACTCACATTAATTGCGTTGCGCTC
ACTGCCCGCTTTCCAGTCGGGAAACCTGTCGTGCCAGCTGCATTAATGAATCGGCCAACGCGCGGGGAGA
GGCGGTTTGCGTATTGGGCGCTCTTCCGCTTCCTCGCTCACTGACTCGCTGCGCTCGGTCGTTCGGCTGC
GGCGAGCGGTATCAGCTCACTCAAAGGCGGTAATACGGTTATCCACAGAATCAGGGGATAACGCAGGAAA
GAACATGTGAGCAAAAGGCCAGCAAAAGGCCAGGAACCGTAAAAAGGCCGCGTTGCTGGCGTTTTTCCAT
AGGCTCCGCCCCCCTGACGAGCATCACAAAAATCGACGCTCAAGTCAGAGGTGGCGAAACCCGACAGGAC
TATAAAGATACCAGGCGTTTCCCCCTGGAAGCTCCCTCGTGCGCTCTCCTGTTCCGACCCTGCCGCTTAC
CGGATACCTGTCCGCCTTTCTCCCTTCGGGAAGCGTGGCGCTTTCTCATAGCTCACGCTGTAGGTATCTC
AGTTCGGTGTAGGTCGTTCGCTCCAAGCTGGGCTGTGTGCACGAACCCCCCGTTCAGCCCGACCGCTGCG
CCTTATCCGGTAACTATCGTCTTGAGTCCAACCCGGTAAGACACGACTTATCGCCACTGGCAGCAGCCAC
TGGTAACAGGATTAGCAGAGCGAGGTATGTAGGCGGTGCTACAGAGTTCTTGAAGTGGTGGCCTAACTAC
GGCTACACTAGAAGAACAGTATTTGGTATCTGCGCTCTGCTGAAGCCAGTTACCTTCGGAAAAAGAGTTG
GTAGCTCTTGATCCGGCAAACAAACCACCGCTGGTAGCGGTGGTTTTTTTGTTTGCAAGCAGCAGATTAC
GCGCAGAAAAAAAGGATCTCAAGAAGATCCTTTGATCTTTTCTACGGGGTCTGACGCTCAGTGGAACGAA
AACTCACGTTAAGGGATTTTGGTCATGAGATTATCAAAAAGGATCTTCACCTAGATCCTTTTAAATTAAA
AATGAAGTTTTAAATCAATCTAAAGTATATATGAGTAAACTTGGTCTGACAGTTACCAATGCTTAATCAG
TGAGGCACCTATCTCAGCGATCTGTCTATTTCGTTCATCCATAGTTGCCTGACTCCCCGTCGTGTAGATA
ACTACGATACGGGAGGGCTTACCATCTGGCCCCAGTGCTGCAATGATACCGCGAGACCCACGCTCACCGG
CTCCAGATTTATCAGCAATAAACCAGCCAGCCGGAAGGGCCGAGCGCAGAAGTGGTCCTGCAACTTTATC
CGCCTCCATCCAGTCTATTAATTGTTGCCGGGAAGCTAGAGTAAGTAGTTCGCCAGTTAATAGTTTGCGC
AACGTTGTTGCCATTGCTACAGGCATCGTGGTGTCACGCTCGTCGTTTGGTATGGCTTCATTCAGCTCCG
GTTCCCAACGATCAAGGCGAGTTACATGATCCCCCATGTTGTGCAAAAAAGCGGTTAGCTCCTTCGGTCC
TCCGATCGTTGTCAGAAGTAAGTTGGCCGCAGTGTTATCACTCATGGTTATGGCAGCACTGCATAATTCT
CTTACTGTCATGCCATCCGTAAGATGCTTTTCTGTGACTGGTGAGTACTCAACCAAGTCATTCTGAGAAT
AGTGTATGCGGCGACCGAGTTGCTCTTGCCCGGCGTCAATACGGGATAATACCGCGCCACATAGCAGAAC
TTTAAAAGTGCTCATCATTGGAAAACGTTCTTCGGGGCGAAAACTCTCAAGGATCTTACCGCTGTTGAGA
TCCAGTTCGATGTAACCCACTCGTGCACCCAACTGATCTTCAGCATCTTTTACTTTCACCAGCGTTTCTG
GGTGAGCAAAAACAGGAAGGCAAAATGCCGCAAAAAAGGGAATAAGGGCGACACGGAAATGTTGAATACT
CATACTCTTCCTTTTTCAATATTATTGAAGCATTTATCAGGGTTATTGTCTCATGAGCGGATACATATTT
GAATGTATTTAGAAAAATAAACAAATAGGGGTTCCGCGCACATTTCCCCGAAAAGTGCCACCTG
[124 nt withheld, positions 6225-6348]
C
[91 nt withheld, positions 6350-6440]
A
[49 nt withheld, positions 6442-6490]
CCTTTGACGTTGGAGTCCACGTTCTTT
[37 nt withheld, positions 6518-6554]
ACCCTATCTCGGTCTATTCTTTTGATTTATAAGGGATTTTGCCGATTTCGGCCTATTGGTTAAAAAATGA
GCTGATTTAACAAAAATTTAACGCGAATTTTAACAAAATATTAACGCTTACAATTTCCATTCGCCATTCA
GGCTGCGCAACTGTTGGGAAGGGCGATCGGTGCGGGCCTCTTCGCTATTACGCCAGCTGGCGAAAGGGGG
ATGTGCTGCAAGGCGATTAAGTTGGGTAACGCCAGGGTTTTCCCAGTCACGACGTTGTAAAACGACGGCC
AGTGCCAAGCTGATCTATACATTGAATCAATATTGGCAATTAGCCATATTAGTCATTGGTTATATAGCAT
AAATCAATATTGGCTATTGGCCATTGCATACGTTGTATCTATATCATAATATGTACATTTATATTGGCTC
ATGTCCAATATGACCGCCATGTT
